Addgene plasmid #156627: pD649-HAsp-CD244-Fc(DAPA)-AviTag-6xHis
Purpose: Mammalian expression of cell-surface protein extracellular domain fused to Fc(DAPA)-Avi-6xHis. Protein is secreted from cells.
Depositing lab: Chris Garcia. Depositing organization: Stanford University. Publication: A Human IgSF Cell-Surface Interactome Reveals a Complex Network of Protein-Protein Interactions. Wojtowicz WM, Vielmetter J, Fernandes RA, Siepe DH, Eastman CL, Chisholm GB, Cox S, Klock H, Anderson PW, Rue SM, Miller JJ, Glaser SM, Bragstad ML, Vance J, Lam AW, Lesley SA, Zinn K, Garcia KC. Cell. 2020 Aug 20;182(4):1027-1043.e17. doi: 10.1016/j.cell.2020.07.025. PubMed 32822567.
Backbone
  Vector backbone: pD649
  Backbone size w/o insert (bp): 6106
  Vector type: Mammalian Expression
Growth in bacteria
  Bacterial resistance: Ampicillin, 100 μg/mL
  Growth temperature: 37°C
  Growth strain: DH5alpha
  Copy number: High Copy
Gene/Insert
  Gene/Insert name: CD244
  Species: H. sapiens (human)
  Insert size (bp): 624
  Mutation: Fc region of human IgG contains D265A and P329A mutations (DAPA)
  Entrez Gene: CD244 (a.k.a. 2B4, NAIL, NKR2B4, Nmrk, SLAMF4)
  Promoter: CMV/SP6
  Tag / fusion protein: Fc(DAPA)-AviTag-6xHis (C terminal on backbone)
  Cloning method: Restriction Enzyme; 5′ cloning site GCGGCCGC (not destroyed); 3′ cloning site GGCGCGCC (not destroyed)
  Sequencing primers: 5′ ATTTAGGTGACACTATAG; 3′ CACGTACCAGTTGAACTTCACC
Resource information
  A portion of this plasmid was derived from a plasmid made by: synthesis by ThermoFisher
Terms and licenses: Academic/Nonprofit Terms; Industry Terms: Not Available to Industry
Depositor comments: Some plasmids in this collection may have an IS4-like element ISVsa5 family transposase upstream of the CMV promoter.
How to cite: pD649-HAsp-CD244-Fc(DAPA)-AviTag-6xHis was a gift from Chris Garcia (Addgene plasmid # 156627 ; http://n2t.net/addgene:156627 ; RRID:Addgene_156627)
