[The description below was written by a language model from this plasmid's Addgene catalogue record and pLannotate feature annotations shown in this document.]
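Description:
pD649-HAsp-CD244-Fc(DAPA)-AviTag-6xHis is a mammalian expression plasmid built on the pD649 backbone for producing a secreted, soluble form of the human CD244 (2B4/SLAMF4) extracellular domain. It is propagated in E. coli as a high-copy plasmid through a ColE1/pUC-type origin and selected with ampicillin via an intact β-lactamase gene. The annotation also picks up short remnants of KanR, lacZα, an rrnB terminator and f1 ori, which appear to be non-functional backbone fragments.

Expression is driven by the CMV enhancer and immediate-early promoter, followed by a fragment of CMV intron A and an SP6 promoter that serves as a phage polymerase promoter and sequencing primer site. The open reading frame begins with a leader sequence, named "HAsp" in the construct name although the software matched it partially to a mouse IgH signal sequence. Next comes the 624 bp CD244 ectodomain, cloned between retained NotI and AscI sites, so ectodomains can be exchanged in the same framework. The ectodomain is fused at its C terminus to a human IgG1 Fc carrying the D265A and P329A (DAPA) substitutions, which are generally used to reduce Fc effector binding. An AviTag for site-specific BirA biotinylation and a 6xHis tag for metal-affinity purification follow, and a bGH polyadenylation signal ends the unit. These small tags are not separately annotated in the feature table. A second cassette places a puromycin N-acetyltransferase sequence, annotated as a fragment and adjoined by a short ble fragment, under SV40 and EM7 promoters with an SV40 poly(A) signal, which suggests possible puromycin selection in mammalian cells.

The plasmid belongs to a collection used to map protein–protein interactions among human IgSF cell-surface proteins. The depositor notes that some members may carry an IS4-like transposase insertion upstream of the CMV promoter, but none is annotated here.
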