Features (pLannotate 1.2.2; 20 found; start..end, strand, type, name):
    119..143     -  CDS            KanR (fragment): aminoglycoside phosphotransferase; aph(3')-Ia; confers resistance to kanamycin
    254..842     +  rep_origin     ori: high-copy-number ColE1/pMB1/pBR322/pUC origin of replication
   1067..1084    +  terminator     rrnB T2 terminator (fragment): transcription terminator T2 from the E. coli rrnB gene
   1109..1128    -  CDS            lacZα (fragment): LacZα fragment of β-galactosidase; lacZ fragment
   1584..1600    +  protein_bind   lac operator: The lac repressor binds to the lac operator to inhibit transcription in E. coli. This inhibition can be relieved by adding lactose or isopropyl-β-D-thiogalactopyranoside (IPTG). lac repressor encoded by lacI
   1843..2146    +  enhancer       CMV enhancer: human cytomegalovirus immediate early enhancer
   2147..2350    +  promoter       CMV promoter: human cytomegalovirus (CMV) immediate early promoter
   2486..2529    +  intron         CMV intron (fragment): modified intron A from human cytomegalovirus
   2581..2599    +  promoter       SP6 promoter: promoter for bacteriophage SP6 RNA polymerase
   2603..2640    +  CDS            IgH signal sequence (fragment): signal sequence from the mouse immunoglobulin heavy chain variable region
   3262..4065    +  CDS            IGHG1 (fragment): IGHG1_HUMAN - Experimental evidence at protein level: Swiss-Prot protein existence level 1. Constant region of immunoglobulin heavy chains. Immunoglobulins, also known as antibodies, are membrane-bound or secreted glycoproteins produced by B lymphocytes. In the recognition phase of humoral immunity, the membrane-bound immunoglobulins serve as receptors which, upon binding of a specific antigen, trigger the clonal expansion and differentiation of B lymphocytes into immunoglobulins- secreting plasma cells. Secreted immunoglobulins mediate the effector phase of humoral immunity, which results in
   4280..4391    +  polyA_signal   bGH poly(A) signal: bovine growth hormone polyadenylation signal
   4392..4500    +  rep_origin     f1 ori (fragment): f1 bacteriophage origin of replication; arrow indicates direction of (+) strand synthesis
   4514..4843    +  promoter       SV40 promoter: SV40 enhancer and early promoter
   4891..4938    +  promoter       EM7 promoter: synthetic bacterial promoter&nbsp
   4957..5556    +  CDS            PuroR (fragment): puromycin N-acetyltransferase; pac from Streptomyces; confers resistance to puromycin
   5566..5691    +  CDS            ble (fragment): BLE_KLEPN - Experimental evidence at protein level: Swiss-Prot protein existence level 1. Binding protein with a strong affinity to the bleomycin family of antibiotics. Binds to CL990; an antimitotic-antibiotic compound. From Klebsiella pneumoniae.
   5686..5807    +  polyA_signal   SV40 poly(A) signal: SV40 polyadenylation signal
   5860..6720    -  CDS            AmpR: β-lactamase; bla; confers resistance to ampicillin, carbenicillin, and related antibiotics
   6723..89      -  promoter       AmpR promoter (fragment) (across the origin): bla
>Addgene plasmid #156627 | pD649-HAsp-CD244-Fc(DAPA)-AviTag-6xHis | depositor full sequence | sequence record 302363 | Full Sequence
TTTCAATATTATTGAAGCATTTATCAGGGTTATTGTCTCATGAGCGGATACATATTTGAATGTATTTAGA
AAAATAAACAAATAGGGGTCAGTGTTACAACCAATTAACCAATTCTGAACATTATCGCGAGCCCATTTAT
ACCTGAATATGGCTCATAACACCCCTTGCTCATGACCAAAATCCCTTAACGTGAGTTACGCGCGCGTCGT
TCCACTGAGCGTCAGACCCCGTAGAAAAGATCAAAGGATCTTCTTGAGATCCTTTTTTTCTGCGCGTAAT
CTGCTGCTTGCAAACAAAAAAACCACCGCTACCAGCGGTGGTTTGTTTGCCGGATCAAGAGCTACCAACT
CTTTTTCCGAAGGTAACTGGCTTCAGCAGAGCGCAGATACCAAATACTGTTCTTCTAGTGTAGCCGTAGT
TAGCCCACCACTTCAAGAACTCTGTAGCACCGCCTACATACCTCGCTCTGCTAATCCTGTTACCAGTGGC
TGCTGCCAGTGGCGATAAGTCGTGTCTTACCGGGTTGGACTCAAGACGATAGTTACCGGATAAGGCGCAG
CGGTCGGGCTGAACGGGGGGTTCGTGCACACAGCCCAGCTTGGAGCGAACGACCTACACCGAACTGAGAT
ACCTACAGCGTGAGCTATGAGAAAGCGCCACGCTTCCCGAAGGGAGAAAGGCGGACAGGTATCCGGTAAG
CGGCAGGGTCGGAACAGGAGAGCGCACGAGGGAGCTTCCAGGGGGAAACGCCTGGTATCTTTATAGTCCT
GTCGGGTTTCGCCACCTCTGACTTGAGCGTCGATTTTTGTGATGCTCGTCAGGGGGGCGGAGCCTATGGA
AAAACGCCAGCAACGCGGCCTTTTTACGGTTCCTGGCCTTTTGCTGGCCTTTTGCTCACATGTTCTTTCC
TGCGTTATCCCCTGATTCTGTGGATAACCGTATTACCGCCTTTGAGTGAGCTGATACCGCTCGCCGCAGC
CGAACGACCGAGCGCAGCGAGTCAGTGAGCGAGGAAGCGGAAGGCGAGAGTAGGGAACTGCCAGGCATCA
AACTAAGCAGAAGGCCCCTGACGGATGGCCTTTTTGCGTTTCTACAAACTCTTTCTGTGTTGTAAAACGA
CGGCCAGTCTTAAGCTCGGGCCCCCTGGGCGGTTCTGATAACGAGTAATCGTTAATCCGCAAATAACGTA
AAAACCCGCTTCGGCGGGTTTTTTTATGGGGGGAGTTTAGGGAAAGAGCATTTGTCAGAATATTTAAGGG
CGCCTGTCACTTTGCTTGATATATGAGAATTATTTAACCTTATAAATGAGAAAAAAGCAACGCACTTTAA
ATAAGATACGTTGCTTTTTCGATTGATGAACACCTATAATTAAACTATTCATCTATTATTTATGATTTTT
TGTATATACAATATTTCTAGTTTGTTAAAGAGAATTAAGAAAATAAATCTCGAAAATAATAAAGGGAAAA
TCAGTTTTTGATATCAAAATTATACATGTCAACGATAATACAAAATATAATACAAACTATAAGATGTTAT
CAGTATTTATTATCATTTAGAATAAATTTTGTGTCGCCCTTAATTGTGAGCGGATAACAATTACGAGCTT
CATGCACAGTGGCGTTGACTCAATATTGGCCATTAGCCATATTATTCATTGGTTATATAGCATAAATCAA
TATTGGCTATTGGCCATTGCATACGTTGTATCTATATCATAATATGTACATTTATATTGGCTCATGTCCA
ATATGACCGCCATGTTGGCATTGATTATTGACTAGTTATTAATAGTAATCAATTACGGGGTCATTAGTTC
ATAGCCCATATATGGAGTTCCGCGTTACATAACTTACGGTAAATGGCCCGCCTGGCTGACCGCCCAACGA
CCCCCGCCCATTGACGTCAATAATGACGTATGTTCCCATAGTAACGCCAATAGGGACTTTCCATTGACGT
CAATGGGTGGAGTATTTACGGTAAACTGCCCACTTGGCAGTACATCAAGTGTATCATATGCCAAGTACGC
CCCCTATTGACGTCAATGACGGTAAATGGCCCGCCTGGCATTATGCCCAGTACATGACCTTATGGGACTT
TCCTACTTGGCAGTACATCTACGTATTAGTCATCGCTATTACCATGGTGATGCGGTTTTGGCAGTACATC
AATGGGCGTGGATAGCGGTTTGACTCACGGGGATTTCCAAGTCTCCACCCCATTGACGTCAATGGGAGTT
TGTTTTGGCACCAAAATCAACGGGACTTTCCAAAATGTCGTAACAACTCCGCCCCATTGACGCAAATGGG
CGGTAGGCGTGTACGGTGGGAGGTCTATATAAGCAGAGCTCGTTTAGTGAACCGTCAGATCGCCTGGAGA
CGCCATCCACGCTGTTTTGACCTCCATAGAAGACACCGGGACCGATCCAGCCTCCGCGGCCGGGAACGGT
GCATTGGAACGCGGATTCCCCGTGCCAAGAGTGACGTAAGTACCGCCTATAGAGTCTATAGGCCCACCCC
CTTGGCTTCGTTAGAACGCGGCTACAATTAATACATAACCTTATGTATCATACACATACGATTTAGGTGA
CACTATAGAATAACATCCACTTTGCCTTTCTCTCCACAGGTGTCCACTCCCAGGTCCAACTGCACCTCGG
TTCTATCGAAAACGCGCCTGCTAGCGCCACCATGAAGACCATCATTGCCCTGAGCTACATCTTCTGCCTG
GTGTTCGCTGCGGCCGCCTGTCAAGGATCTGCTGATCACGTGGTGTCTATCAGCGGAGTGCCTCTGCAGC
TCCAGCCTAACAGCATCCAGACCAAGGTGGACTCTATCGCCTGGAAGAAGCTGCTGCCCAGCCAGAATGG
CTTCCACCACATCCTGAAGTGGGAGAACGGCAGCCTGCCTAGCAACACCAGCAACGACAGATTCAGCTTC
ATCGTGAAGAACCTGAGCCTGCTGATTAAGGCCGCTCAGCAGCAGGATAGCGGCCTGTATTGTCTGGAAG
TGACCAGCATCAGCGGCAAGGTGCAGACCGCCACATTCCAGGTGTTCGTGTTTGAGTCCCTGCTGCCTGA
CAAGGTGGAAAAGCCTAGACTGCAAGGCCAGGGCAAGATCCTGGATAGAGGCAGATGTCAAGTGGCCCTG
AGCTGCCTGGTGTCCAGAGATGGCAATGTGTCCTACGCCTGGTACAGAGGCAGCAAGCTGATCCAGACAG
CCGGCAACCTGACCTACCTGGACGAGGAAGTGGATATCAACGGCACCCACACCTACACCTGTAACGTGTC
CAATCCTGTGTCCTGGGAGAGCCACACACTGAATCTGACCCAGGACTGCCAGAACGCCCACCAAGAGTTC
AGATTCTGGCCTGGCGCGCCGGGCGGCGACAAGACCCACACCTGCCCCCCCTGCCCAGCTCCAGAACTGC
TGGGAGGGCCTTCCGTGTTCCTGTTCCCCCCCAAGCCCAAGGACACCCTGATGATCAGCAGGACCCCCGA
GGTGACCTGCGTGGTGGTGGCCGTGTCCCACGAGGACCCAGAGGTGAAGTTCAACTGGTACGTGGACGGC
GTGGAGGTGCACAACGCCAAGACCAAGCCCAGAGAGGAGCAGTACAACAGCACCTACAGGGTGGTGTCCG
TGCTGACCGTGCTGCACCAGGACTGGCTGAACGGCAAAGAATACAAGTGCAAAGTCTCCAACAAGGCCCT
GGCTGCCCCAATCGAAAAGACAATCAGCAAGGCCAAGGGCCAGCCACGGGAGCCCCAGGTGTACACCCTG
CCCCCCAGCCGGGAGGAGATGACCAAGAACCAGGTGTCCCTGACCTGTCTGGTGAAGGGCTTCTACCCCA
GCGATATCGCCGTGGAGTGGGAGAGCAACGGCCAGCCCGAGAACAACTACAAGACCACCCCCCCAGTGCT
GGACAGCGACGGCAGCTTCTTCCTGTACAGCAAGCTGACCGTGGACAAGTCCAGGTGGCAGCAGGGCAAC
GTGTTCAGCTGCAGCGTGATGCACGAGGCCCTGCACAACCACTACACCCAGAAGTCCCTGAGCCTGAGCC
CCGGCGGCAGCGGTCTTAATGATATTTTCGAGGCTCAGAAGATTGAGTGGCATGAACACCACCACCATCA
CCACTAAGGCCGGCCTGTAGTCACTGGCACAACGCGTTACCCGGTAAGCCAATCGGGTATACACGGTCGT
CATACTGCAGACAGGGTTCTTCTACTTTGCAAGATAGTCTTGAGTAGTAAAATAAATAGATAGAGAAAAT
CAGCCTCGACTGTGCCTTCTAGTTGCCAGCCATCTGTTGTTTGCCCCTCCCCCGTGCCTTCCTTGACCCT
GGAAGGTGCCACTCCCACTGTCCTTTCCTAATAAAATGAGGAAATTGCATCACAACACTCAACCCTATCT
CGGTCTATTCTTTTGATTTATAAGGGATTTTGCCGATTTCGGCCTATTGGTTAAAAAATGAGCTGATTTA
ACAAAAATTTAACGCGAATTAATTCTGTGGAATGTGTGTCAGTTAGGGTGTGGAAAGTCCCCAGGCTCCC
CAGCAGGCAGAAGTATGCAAAGCATGCATCTCAATTAGTCAGCAACCAGGTGTGGAAAGTCCCCAGGCTC
CCCAGCAGGCAGAAGTATGCAAAGCATGCATCTCAATTAGTCAGCAACCATAGTCCCGCCCCTAACTCCG
CCCATCCCGCCCCTAACTCCGCCCAGTTCCGCCCATTCTCCGCCCCATGGCTGACTAATTTTTTTTATTT
ATGCAGAGGCCGAGGCCGCCTCTGCCTCTGAGCTATTCCAGAAGTAGTGAGGAGGCTTTTTTGGAGGCCT
AGGCTTTTGCAAAAAGCTCCCGGGAGCTTGTATATCCATTTTCGGATCTGATCAGCACGTGTTGACAATT
AATCATCGGCATAGTATATCGGCATAGTATAATACGACAAGGTGAGGAACTAAACCATGACCGAGTACAA
GCCCACGGTGCGCCTCGCCACCCGCGACGACGTCCCCAGGGCCGTACGCACCCTCGCCGCCGCGTTCGCC
GACTACCCCGCCACGCGCCACACCGTCGATCCGGACCGCCACATCGAGCGGGTCACCGAGCTGCAAGAAC
TCTTCCTCACGCGCGTCGGGCTCGACATCGGCAAGGTGTGGGTCGCGGACGACGGCGCCGCGGTGGCGGT
CTGGACCACGCCGGAGAGCGTCGAAGCGGGGGCGGTGTTCGCCGAGATCGGCCCGCGCATGGCCGAGTTG
AGCGGTTCCCGGCTGGCCGCGCAGCAACAGATGGAAGGCCTCCTGGCGCCGCACCGGCCCAAGGAGCCCG
CGTGGTTCCTGGCCACCGTCGGCGTCTCGCCCGACCACCAGGGCAAGGGTCTGGGCAGCGCCGTCGTGCT
CCCCGGAGTGGAGGCGGCCGAGCGCGCCGGGGTGCCCGCCTTCCTGGAGACATCCGCGCCCCGCAACCTC
CCCTTCTACGAGCGGCTCGGCTTCACCGTCACCGCCGACGTCGAGGTGCCCGAAGGACCGCGCACCTGGT
GCATGACCCGCAAGCCCGGTGCCTGACACGTGCTACGAGATTTCGATTCCACCGCCGCCTTCTATGAAAG
GTTGGGCTTCGGAATCGTTTTCCGGGACGCCGGCTGGATGATCCTCCAGCGCGGGGATCTCATGCTGGAG
TTCTTCGCCCACCCCAACTTGTTTATTGCAGCTTATAATGGTTACAAATAAAGCAATAGCATCACAAATT
TCACAAATAAAGCATTTTTTTCACTGCATTCTAGTTGTGGTTTGTCCAAACTCATCAATGTATCTTATCA
TGTCTGTATACCGTCGACCTCTAGCTAGAGCTTGGCGTAATCATGGTCATTACCAATGCTTAATCAGTGA
GGCACCTATCTCAGCGATCTGTCTATTTCGTTCATCCATAGTTGCCTGACTCCCCGTCGTGTAGATAACT
ACGATACGGGAGGGCTTACCATCTGGCCCCAGCGCTGCGATGATACCGCGAGAACCACGCTCACCGGCTC
CGGATTTATCAGCAATAAACCAGCCAGCCGGAAGGGCCGAGCGCAGAAGTGGTCCTGCAACTTTATCCGC
CTCCATCCAGTCTATTAATTGTTGCCGGGAAGCTAGAGTAAGTAGTTCGCCAGTTAATAGTTTGCGCAAC
GTTGTTGCCATCGCTACAGGCATCGTGGTGTCACGCTCGTCGTTTGGTATGGCTTCATTCAGCTCCGGTT
CCCAACGATCAAGGCGAGTTACATGATCCCCCATGTTGTGCAAAAAAGCGGTTAGCTCCTTCGGTCCTCC
GATCGTTGTCAGAAGTAAGTTGGCCGCAGTGTTATCACTCATGGTTATGGCAGCACTGCATAATTCTCTT
ACTGTCATGCCATCCGTAAGATGCTTTTCTGTGACTGGTGAGTACTCAACCAAGTCATTCTGAGAATAGT
GTATGCGGCGACCGAGTTGCTCTTGCCCGGCGTCAATACGGGATAATACCGCGCCACATAGCAGAACTTT
AAAAGTGCTCATCATTGGAAAACGTTCTTCGGGGCGAAAACTCTCAAGGATCTTACCGCTGTTGAGATCC
AGTTCGATGTAACCCACTCGTGCACCCAACTGATCTTCAGCATCTTTTACTTTCACCAGCGTTTCTGGGT
GAGCAAAAACAGGAAGGCAAAATGCCGCAAAAAAGGGAATAAGGGCGACACGGAAATGTTGAATACTCAT
ATTCTTCCTT
