>Addgene plasmid #156627 | pD649-HAsp-CD244-Fc(DAPA)-AviTag-6xHis | depositor partial sequence | sequence record 302364 | insert (extracellular domain)
TGTCAAGGATCTGCTGATCACGTGGTGTCTATCAGCGGAGTGCCTCTGCAGCTCCAGCCTAACAGCATCC
AGACCAAGGTGGACTCTATCGCCTGGAAGAAGCTGCTGCCCAGCCAGAATGGCTTCCACCACATCCTGAA
GTGGGAGAACGGCAGCCTGCCTAGCAACACCAGCAACGACAGATTCAGCTTCATCGTGAAGAACCTGAGC
CTGCTGATTAAGGCCGCTCAGCAGCAGGATAGCGGCCTGTATTGTCTGGAAGTGACCAGCATCAGCGGCA
AGGTGCAGACCGCCACATTCCAGGTGTTCGTGTTTGAGTCCCTGCTGCCTGACAAGGTGGAAAAGCCTAG
ACTGCAAGGCCAGGGCAAGATCCTGGATAGAGGCAGATGTCAAGTGGCCCTGAGCTGCCTGGTGTCCAGA
GATGGCAATGTGTCCTACGCCTGGTACAGAGGCAGCAAGCTGATCCAGACAGCCGGCAACCTGACCTACC
TGGACGAGGAAGTGGATATCAACGGCACCCACACCTACACCTGTAACGTGTCCAATCCTGTGTCCTGGGA
GAGCCACACACTGAATCTGACCCAGGACTGCCAGAACGCCCACCAAGAGTTCAGATTCTGGCCT
